Addgene plasmid #167907: pSB700 lenti gRNA Hygro
Purpose: (Empty Backbone) Lentiviral vector for expressing U6 sgRNA cloning plasmid
Depositing lab: Alejandro Chavez & Nan Cher Yeo. Depositing organization: Columbia University. Publication: Generation and application of a versatile CRISPR toolkit for mammalian cell engineering. Nghi Dang , Alissa Lance-Byrne, Angela Tung, Xiaoge Guo, Ryan J Cecchi, Joanna Buchthal, Alejandro Chavez, Nan Cher Yeo. Synthetic Biology, Volume 6, Issue 1, 2021 10.1093/synbio/ysab033.
Backbone
  Vector backbone: pLVX
  Vector type: Lentiviral, CRISPR
  Selectable markers: Hygromycin
Growth in bacteria
  Bacterial resistance: Ampicillin, 100 μg/mL
  Growth temperature: 30°C
  Growth strain: NEB Stable
  Copy number: Low Copy
Gene/Insert
  Gene/Insert name: None
Terms and licenses: Academic/Nonprofit Terms; Industry Terms: Not Available to Industry
How to cite: pSB700 lenti gRNA Hygro was a gift from Alejandro Chavez & Nan Cher Yeo (Addgene plasmid # 167907 ; http://n2t.net/addgene:167907 ; RRID:Addgene_167907)
