[The description below was written by a language model from this plasmid's Addgene catalogue record and pLannotate feature annotations shown in this document.]
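Description:
pSB700 lenti gRNA Hygro is an empty lentiviral CRISPR backbone, built on pLVX, for cloning and expressing a single guide RNA in mammalian cells with hygromycin selection. In bacteria it carries a ColE1/pUC-type origin and an ampicillin resistance gene (β-lactamase with its own promoter). Although the origin is annotated as a high-copy type, the catalogue lists the plasmid as low copy and names a recombination-reducing strain as its host, which is typical for repeat-containing lentiviral plasmids. Remnants of the lac promoter/operator region and an SV40 polyadenylation signal also sit in the backbone.

The transfer cassette is flanked by HIV-1 LTR sequences. The annotation tool labels both as truncated 5' LTRs, each preceded by a nef-derived fragment, so the record does not settle whether the 3' LTR is self-inactivating. Downstream of the first LTR are the Ψ packaging signal with a gag fragment, the Rev response element for Rev-dependent nuclear export of the genomic RNA, and the cPPT/CTS. The payload has two transcription units. A human U6 RNA polymerase III promoter sits a short distance upstream of the Streptococcus pyogenes Cas9 guide RNA scaffold, and the gap between them is presumably where a user's spacer is inserted, since no insert is recorded. A CAG-type promoter (CMV enhancer, chicken β-actin promoter and chimeric intron) then drives the hygromycin resistance gene, followed by a WPRE to boost expression.

No Cas9 is encoded, so the nuclease or a dCas9 effector must be supplied separately. The vector is intended for producing lentivirus that stably delivers an sgRNA, with transduced cells enriched by hygromycin. The sequence record is labelled as a partial NGS result.
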