Features (pLannotate 1.2.2; 25 found; start..end, strand, type, name):
    176..1192    +  intron         chimeric intron: chimera between introns from chicken β-actin and rabbit β-globin
   1240..2260    +  CDS            HygR (fragment): aminoglycoside phosphotransferase from E. coli; aph(4)-Ia; confers resistance to hygromycin
   2284..2872    +  misc_feature   WPRE: woodchuck hepatitis virus posttranscriptional regulatory element
   2889..3407    +  CDS            nef (fragment): NEF_HV1BR - Experimental evidence at protein level: Swiss-Prot protein existence level 1. Extracellular Nef protein targets CD4(+) T-lymphocytes for apoptosis by interacting with CXCR4 surface receptors (PubMed:14990729). From Human immunodeficiency virus type 1 group M subtype B (isolate BRU/LAI) (HIV-1).
   3455..3712    +  LTR            5' LTR (truncated): truncated 5' long terminal repeat (LTR) from HIV-1
   3865..3881    -  protein_bind   lac operator: The lac repressor binds to the lac operator to inhibit transcription in E. coli. This inhibition can be relieved by adding lactose or isopropyl-β-D-thiogalactopyranoside (IPTG). lac repressor encoded by lacI
   3889..3919    -  promoter       lac promoter: promoter for the E. coli lac operon
   3934..3955    -  protein_bind   CAP binding site: CAP binding activates transcription in the presence of cAMP. E. coli catabolite activator protein
   3968..4060    -  CDS            lacI (fragment): lac repressor; lacI; The lac repressor binds to the lac operator to inhibit transcription in E. coli. This inhibition can be relieved by adding lactose or isopropyl-β-D-thiogalactopyranoside (IPTG).
   4243..4831    -  rep_origin     ori: high-copy-number ColE1/pMB1/pBR322/pUC origin of replication
   5002..5862    -  CDS            AmpR: β-lactamase; bla; confers resistance to ampicillin, carbenicillin, and related antibiotics
   5863..5967    -  promoter       AmpR promoter: bla
   6015..6149    +  polyA_signal   SV40 poly(A) signal: SV40 polyadenylation signal
   6316..6645    +  CDS            nef (fragment): NEF_HV1BR - Experimental evidence at protein level: Swiss-Prot protein existence level 1. Extracellular Nef protein targets CD4(+) T-lymphocytes for apoptosis by interacting with CXCR4 surface receptors (PubMed:14990729). From Human immunodeficiency virus type 1 group M subtype B (isolate BRU/LAI) (HIV-1).
   6693..6950    +  LTR            5' LTR (truncated): truncated 5' long terminal repeat (LTR) from HIV-1
   6997..7122    +  misc_feature   HIV-1 Ψ: packaging signal of human immunodeficiency virus type 1
   7106..7444    +  CDS            HIV-1 gag (fragment): gag protein from human immunodeficiency virus 1; gag
   7619..7852    +  misc_feature   RRE: The Rev response element (RRE) of HIV-1 allows for Rev-dependent mRNA export from the nucleus to the cytoplasm.
   8229..8329    +  CDS            Rev (fragment): human immunodeficiency virus 1 (HIV-1) Rev protein; rev; enhances nuclear export of unspliced and incompletely spliced viral mRNAs
   8344..8459    +  misc_feature   cPPT/CTS: central polypurine tract and central termination sequence of HIV-1 (lacking the first T)
   8562..8802    +  promoter       U6 promoter: RNA polymerase III promoter for human U6 snRNA
   8832..8907    +  misc_RNA       gRNA scaffold: guide RNA scaffold for the Streptococcus pyogenes CRISPR/Cas9 system
   8981..9284    +  enhancer       CMV enhancer: human cytomegalovirus immediate early enhancer
   9286..5       +  promoter       chicken β-actin promoter (fragment) (across the origin): No description available
   9422..175     +  promoter       chicken β-actin promoter (fragment) (across the origin): No description available
>Addgene plasmid #167907 | pSB700 lenti gRNA Hygro | addgene full sequence | sequence record 354117 | Addgene Partial NGS Result
GGGGGGGGGGGGGGGGGGGCGCGCGCCAGGCGGGGCGGGGCGGGGCGAGGGGCGGGGCGGGGCGAGGCGG
AGAGGTGCGGCGGCAGCCAATCAGAGCGGCGCGCTCCGAAAGTTTCCTTTTATGGCGAGGCGGCGGCGGC
GGCGGCCCTATAAAAAGCGAAGCGCGCGGCGGGCGGGAGTCGCTGCGCGCTGCCTTCGCCCCGTGCCCCG
CTCCGCCGCCGCCTCGCGCCGCCCGCCCCGGCTCTGACTGACCGCGTTACTCCCACAGGTGAGCGGGCGG
GACGGCCCTTCTCCTCCGGGCTGTAATTAGCGCTTGGTTTAATGACGGCTTGTTTCTTTTCTGTGGCTGC
GTGAAAGCCTTGAGGGGCTCCGGGAGGGCCCTTTGTGCGGGGGGAGCGGCTCGGGGGGTGCGTGCGTGTG
TGTGTGCGTGGGGAGCGCCGCGTGCGGCTCCGCGCTGCCCGGCGGCTGTGAGCGCTGCGGGCGCGGCGCG
GGGCTTTGTGCGCTCCGCAGTGTGCGCGAGGGGAGCGCGGCCGGGGGCGGTGCCCCGCGGTGCGGGGGGG
GCTGCGAGGGGAACAAAGGCTGCGTGCGGGGTGTGTGCGTGGGGGGGTGAGCAGGGGGTGTGGGCGCGTC
GGTCGGGCTGCAACCCCCCCTGCACCCCCCTCCCCGAGTTGCTGAGCACGGCCCGGCTTCGGGTGCGGGG
CTCCGTACGGGGCGTGGCGCGGGGCTCGCCGTGCCGGGCGGGGGGTGGCGGCAGGTGGGGGTGCCGGGCG
GGGCGGGGCCGCCTCGGGCCGGGGAGGGCTCGGGGGAGGGGCGCGGCGGCCCCCGGAGCGCCGGCGGCTG
TCGAGGCGCGGCGAGCCGCAGCCATTGCCTTTTATGGTAATCGTGCGAGAGGGCGCAGGGACTTCCTTTG
TCCCAAATCTGTGCGGAGCCGAAATCTGGGAGGCGCCGCCGCACCCCCTCTAGCGGGCGCGGGGCGAAGC
GGTGCGGCGCCGGCAGGAAGGAAATGGGCGGGGAGGGCCTTCGTGCGTCGCCGCGCCGCCGTCCCCTTCT
CCCTCTCCAGCCTCGGGGCTGTCCGCGGGGGGACGGCTGCCTTCGGGGGGGACGGGGCAGGGCGGGGTTC
GGCTTCTGGCGTGTGACCGGCGGCTCTAGAGCCTCTGCTAACCATGTTCATGCCTTCTTCTTTTTCCTAC
AGCTCCTGGGCAACGTGCTGGTTATTGTGGCCACCATGGATAGATCCGGAAAGCCTGAACTCACCGCGAC
GTCTGTCGAGAAGTTTCTGATCGAAAAGTTCGACAGCGTTTCCGACCTGATGCAGCTCTCGGAGGGCGAA
GAATCTCGTGCTTTCAGCTTCGATGTAGGAGGGCGTGGATATGTCCTGCGGGTAAATAGCTGCGCCGATG
GTTTCTACAAAGATCGTTATGTTTATCGGCACTTTGCATCGGCCGCGCTCCCGATTCCGGAAGTGCTTGA
CATTGGGGAATTCAGCGAGAGCCTGACCTATTGCATCTCCCGCCGTGCACAGGGTGTCACGTTGCAAGAC
CTGCCTGAAACCGAACTGCCCGCTGTTCTGCAGCCGGTCGCGGAGGCCATGGATGCGATCGCTGCGGCCG
ATCTTAGCCAGACGAGCGGGTTCGGCCCATTCGGACCGCAAGGAATCGGTCAATACACTACATGGCGTGA
TTTCATATGCGCGATTGCTGATCCCCATGTGTATCACTGGCAAACTGTGATGGACGACACCGTCAGTGCG
TCCGTCGCGCAGGCTCTCGATGAGCTGATGCTTTGGGCCGAGGACTGCCCCGAAGTCCGGCACCTCGTGC
ACGCGGATTTCGGCTCCAACAATGTCCTGACGGACAATGGCCGCATAACAGCGGTCATTGACTGGAGCGA
GGCGATGTTCGGGGATTCCCAATACGAGGTCGCCAACATCTTCTTCTGGAGGCCGTGGTTGGCTTGTATG
GAGCAGCAGACGCGCTACTTCGAGCGGAGGCATCCGGAGCTTGCAGGATCGCCGCGGCTCCGGGCGTATA
TGCTCCGCATTGGTCTTGACCAACTCTATCAGAGCTTGGTTGACGGCAATTTCGATGATGCAGCTTGGGC
GCAGGGTCGATGCGACGCAATCGTCCGATCCGGAGCCGGGACTGTCGGGCGTACACAAATCGCCCGCAGA
AGCGCGGCCGTCTGGACCGATGGCTGTGTAGAAGTACTCGCCGATAGTGGAAACCGACGCCCCAGCACTC
GTCCGAGGGCAAAGGAATAGTGTACAAGTAAAGCGTCTGGAACAATCAACCTCTGGATTACAAAATTTGT
GAAAGATTGACTGGTATTCTTAACTATGTTGCTCCTTTTACGCTATGTGGATACGCTGCTTTAATGCCTT
TGTATCATGCTATTGCTTCCCGTATGGCTTTCATTTTCTCCTCCTTGTATAAATCCTGGTTGCTGTCTCT
TTATGAGGAGTTGTGGCCCGTTGTCAGGCAACGTGGCGTGGTGTGCACTGTGTTTGCTGACGCAACCCCC
ACTGGTTGGGGCATTGCCACCACCTGTCAGCTCCTTTCCGGGACTTTCGCTTTCCCCCTCCCTATTGCCA
CGGCGGAACTCATCGCCGCCTGCCTTGCCCGCTGCTGGACAGGGGCTCGGCTGTTGGGCACTGACAATTC
CGTGGTGTTGTCGGGGAAGCTGACGTCCTTTCCATGGCTGCTCGCCTGTGTTGCCACCTGGATTCTGCGC
GGGACGTCCTTCTGCTACGTCCCTTCGGCCCTCAATCCAGCGGACCTTCCTTCCCGCGGCCTGCTGCCGG
CTCTGCGGCCTCTTCCGCGTCTTCGCCTTCGCCCTCAGACGAGTCGGATCTCCCTTTGGGCCGCCTCCCC
GCCTGGAATTAATTCTGCAGTCGAGACCTAGAAAAACATGGAGCAATCACAAGTAGCAATACAGCAGCTA
CCAATGCTGATTGTGCCTGGCTAGAAGCACAAGAGGAGGAGGAGGTGGGTTTTCCAGTCACACCTCAGGT
ACCTTTAAGACCAATGACTTACAAGGCAGCTGTAGATCTTAGCCACTTTTTAAAAGAAAAGAGGGGACTG
GAAGGGCTAATTCACTCCCAACGAAGACAAGATATCCTTGATCTGTGGATCTACCACACACAAGGCTACT
TCCCTGATTAGCAGAACTACACACCAGGGCCAGGGGTCAGATATCCACTGACCTTTGGATGGTGCTACAA
GCTAGTACCAGTTGAGCCAGATAAGGTAGAAGAGGCCAATAAAGGAGAGAACACCAGCTTGTTACACCCT
GTGAGCCTGCATGGGATGGATGACCCGGAGAGAGAAGTGTTAGAGTGGAGGTTTGACAGCCGCCTAGCAT
TTCATCACGTGGCCCGAGAGCTGCATCCGGAGTACTTCAAGAACTGCTGATATCGAGCTTGCTACAAGGG
ACTTTCCGCTGGGGACTTTCCAGGGAGGCGTGGCCTGGGCGGGACTGGGGAGTGGCGAGCCCTCAGATCC
TGCATATAAGCAGCTGCTTTTTGCCTGTACTGGGTCTCTCTGGTTAGACCAGATCTGAGCCTGGGAGCTC
TCTGGCTAACTAGGGAACCCACTGCTTAAGCCTCAATAAAGCTTGCCTTGAGTGCTTCAAGTAGTGTGTG
CCCGTCTGTTGTGTGACTCTGGTAACTAGAGATCCCTCAGACCCTTTTAGTCAGTGTGGAAAATCTCTAG
CAGTAGTAGTTCATGTCATCTTATTATTCAGTATTTATAACTTGCAAAGAAATGAATATCAGAGAGTGAG
AGGCCTTGACATTGCTAGCGTTTTACCGTCGACCTCTAGCTAGAGCTTGGCGTAATCATGGTCATAGCTG
TTTCCTGTGTGAAATTGTTATCCGCTCACAATTCCACACAACATACGAGCCGGAAGCATAAAGTGTAAAG
CCTGGGGTGCCTAATGAGTGAGCTAACTCACATTAATTGCGTTGCGCTCACTGCCCGCTTTCCAGTCGGG
AAACCTGTCGTGCCAGCTGCATTAATGAATCGGCCAACGCGCGGGGAGAGGCGGTTTGCGTATTGGGCGC
TCTTCCGCTTCCTCGCTCACTGACTCGCTGCGCTCGGTCGTTCGGCTGCGGCGAGCGGTATCAGCTCACT
CAAAGGCGGTAATACGGTTATCCACAGAATCAGGGGATAACGCAGGAAAGAACATGTGAGCAAAAGGCCA
GCAAAAGGCCAGGAACCGTAAAAAGGCCGCGTTGCTGGCGTTTTTCCATAGGCTCCGCCCCCCTGACGAG
CATCACAAAAATCGACGCTCAAGTCAGAGGTGGCGAAACCCGACAGGACTATAAAGATACCAGGCGTTTC
CCCCTGGAAGCTCCCTCGTGCGCTCTCCTGTTCCGACCCTGCCGCTTACCGGATACCTGTCCGCCTTTCT
CCCTTCGGGAAGCGTGGCGCTTTCTCATAGCTCACGCTGTAGGTATCTCAGTTCGGTGTAGGTCGTTCGC
TCCAAGCTGGGCTGTGTGCACGAACCCCCCGTTCAGCCCGACCGCTGCGCCTTATCCGGTAACTATCGTC
TTGAGTCCAACCCGGTAAGACACGACTTATCGCCACTGGCAGCAGCCACTGGTAACAGGATTAGCAGAGC
GAGGTATGTAGGCGGTGCTACAGAGTTCTTGAAGTGGTGGCCTAACTACGGCTACACTAGAAGAACAGTA
TTTGGTATCTGCGCTCTGCTGAAGCCAGTTACCTTCGGAAAAAGAGTTGGTAGCTCTTGATCCGGCAAAC
AAACCACCGCTGGTAGCGGTGGTTTTTTTGTTTGCAAGCAGCAGATTACGCGCAGAAAAAAAGGATCTCA
AGAAGATCCTTTGATCTTTTCTACGGGGTCTGACGCTCAGTGGAACGAAAACTCACGTTAAGGGATTTTG
GTCATGAGATTATCAAAAAGGATCTTCACCTAGATCCTTTTAAATTAAAAATGAAGTTTTAAATCAATCT
AAAGTATATATGAGTAAACTTGGTCTGACAGTTACCAATGCTTAATCAGTGAGGCACCTATCTCAGCGAT
CTGTCTATTTCGTTCATCCATAGTTGCCTGACTCCCCGTCGTGTAGATAACTACGATACGGGAGGGCTTA
CCATCTGGCCCCAGTGCTGCAATGATACCGCGAGACCCACGCTCACCGGCTCCAGATTTATCAGCAATAA
ACCAGCCAGCCGGAAGGGCCGAGCGCAGAAGTGGTCCTGCAACTTTATCCGCCTCCATCCAGTCTATTAA
TTGTTGCCGGGAAGCTAGAGTAAGTAGTTCGCCAGTTAATAGTTTGCGCAACGTTGTTGCCATTGCTACA
GGCATCGTGGTGTCACGCTCGTCGTTTGGTATGGCTTCATTCAGCTCCGGTTCCCAACGATCAAGGCGAG
TTACATGATCCCCCATGTTGTGCAAAAAAGCGGTTAGCTCCTTCGGTCCTCCGATCGTTGTCAGAAGTAA
GTTGGCCGCAGTGTTATCACTCATGGTTATGGCAGCACTGCATAATTCTCTTACTGTCATGCCATCCGTA
AGATGCTTTTCTGTGACTGGTGAGTACTCAACCAAGTCATTCTGAGAATAGTGTATGCGGCGACCGAGTT
GCTCTTGCCCGGCGTCAATACGGGATAATACCGCGCCACATAGCAGAACTTTAAAAGTGCTCATCATTGG
AAAACGTTCTTCGGGGCGAAAACTCTCAAGGATCTTACCGCTGTTGAGATCCAGTTCGATGTAACCCACT
CGTGCACCCAACTGATCTTCAGCATCTTTTACTTTCACCAGCGTTTCTGGGTGAGCAAAAACAGGAAGGC
AAAATGCCGCAAAAAAGGGAATAAGGGCGACACGGAAATGTTGAATACTCATACTCTTCCTTTTTCAATA
TTATTGAAGCATTTATCAGGGTTATTGTCTCATGAGCGGATACATATTTGAATGTATTTAGAAAAATAAA
CAAATAGGGGTTCCGCGCACATTTCCCCGAAAAGTGCCACCTGACGTCGACGGATCGGGAGATCAACTTG
TTTATTGCAGCTTATAATGGTTACAAATAAAGCAATAGCATCACAAATTTCACAAATAAAGCATTTTTTT
CACTGCATTCTAGTTGTGGTTTGTCCAAACTCATCAATGTATCTTATCATGTCTGGATCAACTGGATAAC
TCAAGCTAACCAAAATCATCCCAAACTTCCCACCCCATACCCTATTACCACTGCCAATTACCTGTGGTTT
CATTTACTCTAAACCTGTGATTCCTCTGAATTATTTTCATTTTAAAGAAATTGTATTTGTTAAATATGTA
CTACAAACTTAGTAGTTGGAAGGGCTAATTCACTCCCAAAGAAGACAAGATATCCTTGATCTGTGGATCT
ACCACACACAAGGCTACTTCCCTGATTAGCAGAACTACACACCAGGGCCAGGGGTCAGATATCCACTGAC
CTTTGGATGGTGCTACAAGCTAGTACCAGTTGAGCCAGATAAGGTAGAAGAGGCCAATAAAGGAGAGAAC
ACCAGCTTGTTACACCCTGTGAGCCTGCATGGGATGGATGACCCGGAGAGAGAAGTGTTAGAGTGGAGGT
TTGACAGCCGCCTAGCATTTCATCACGTGGCCCGAGAGCTGCATCCGGAGTACTTCAAGAACTGCTGATA
TCGAGCTTGCTACAAGGGACTTTCCGCTGGGGACTTTCCAGGGAGGCGTGGCCTGGGCGGGACTGGGGAG
TGGCGAGCCCTCAGATCCTGCATATAAGCAGCTGCTTTTTGCCTGTACTGGGTCTCTCTGGTTAGACCAG
ATCTGAGCCTGGGAGCTCTCTGGCTAACTAGGGAACCCACTGCTTAAGCCTCAATAAAGCTTGCCTTGAG
TGCTTCAAGTAGTGTGTGCCCGTCTGTTGTGTGACTCTGGTAACTAGAGATCCCTCAGACCCTTTTAGTC
AGTGTGGAAAATCTCTAGCAGTGGCGCCCGAACAGGGACTTGAAAGCGAAAGGGAAACCAGAGGAGCTCT
CTCGACGCAGGACTCGGCTTGCTGAAGCGCGCACGGCAAGAGGCGAGGGGCGGCGACTGGTGAGTACGCC
AAAAATTTTGACTAGCGGAGGCTAGAAGGAGAGAGATGGGTGCGAGAGCGTCAGTATTAAGCGGGGGAGA
ATTAGATCGCGATGGGAAAAAATTCGGTTAAGGCCAGGGGGAAAGAAAAAATATAAATTAAAACATATAG
TATGGGCAAGCAGGGAGCTAGAACGATTCGCAGTTAATCCTGGCCTGTTAGAAACATCAGAAGGCTGTAG
ACAAATACTGGGACAGCTACAACCATCCCTTCAGACAGGATCAGAAGAACTTAGATCATTATATAATACA
GTAGCAACCCTCTATTGTGTGCATCAAAGGATAGAGATAAAAGACACCAAGGAAGCTTTAGACAAGATAG
AGGAAGAGCAAAACAAAAGTAAGACCACCGCACAGCAAGCGGCCGGCCGCTGATCTTCAGACCTGGAGGA
GGAGATATGAGGGACAATTGGAGAAGTGAATTATATAAATATAAAGTAGTAAAAATTGAACCATTAGGAG
TAGCACCCACCAAGGCAAAGAGAAGAGTGGTGCAGAGAGAAAAAAGAGCAGTGGGAATAGGAGCTTTGTT
CCTTGGGTTCTTGGGAGCAGCAGGAAGCACTATGGGCGCAGCGTCAATGACGCTGACGGTACAGGCCAGA
CAATTATTGTCTGGTATAGTGCAGCAGCAGAACAATTTGCTGAGGGCTATTGAGGCGCAACAGCATCTGT
TGCAACTCACAGTCTGGGGCATCAAGCAGCTCCAGGCAAGAATCCTGGCTGTGGAAAGATACCTAAAGGA
TCAACAGCTCCTGGGGATTTGGGGTTGCTCTGGAAAACTCATTTGCACCACTGCTGTGCCTTGGAATGCT
AGTTGGAGTAATAAATCTCTGGAACAGATTTGGAATCACACGACCTGGATGGAGTGGGACAGAGAAATTA
ACAATTACACAAGCTTAATACACTCCTTAATTGAAGAATCGCAAAACCAGCAAGAAAAGAATGAACAAGA
ATTATTGGAATTAGATAAATGGGCAAGTTTGTGGAATTGGTTTAACATAACAAATTGGCTGTGGTATATA
AAATTATTCATAATGATAGTAGGAGGCTTGGTAGGTTTAAGAATAGTTTTTGCTGTACTTTCTATAGTGA
ATAGAGTTAGGCAGGGATATTCACCATTATCGTTTCAGACCCACCTCCCAACCCCGAGGGGACCCGACAG
GCCCGAAGGAATAGAAGAAGAAGGTGGAGAGAGAGACAGAGACAGATCCATTCGATTAGTGAACGGATCT
CGACGGTATCGCCTTTAAAAGAAAAGGGGGGATTGGGGGGTACAGTGCAGGGGAAAGAATAGTAGACATA
ATAGCAACAGACATACAAACTAAAGAATTACAAAAACAAATTACAAAAATTCAAAATTTTCGGGTTTATT
ACAGGGACAGCAGAGATCCAGTTTATCATTAGTGAACGGATCTCGACGGTATCGATCACGAGACTAGCCT
CGAGCGGCCGCCCCCTTCACCGAGGGCCTATTTCCCATGATTCCTTCATATTTGCATATACGATACAAGG
CTGTTAGAGAGATAATTGGAATTAATTTGACTGTAAACACAAAGATATTAGTACAAAATACGTGACGTAG
AAAGTAATAATTTCTTGGGTAGTTTGCAGTTTTAAAATTATGTTTTAAAATGGACTATCATATGCTTACC
GTAACTTGAAAGTATTTCGATTTCTTGGCTTTATATATCTTGTGGAAAGGACGAAACACCGGAGACGATT
AATGCGTCTCGGTTTTAGAGCTAGAAATAGCAAGTTAAAATAAGGCTAGTCCGTTATCAACTTGAAAAAG
TGGCACCGAGTCGGTGCTTTTTTTGAATTCTCGACCTCGAGACAAATGGCAGTATTCGTCATTAGTTCAT
AGCCCATATATGGAGTTCCGCGTTACATAACTTACGGTAAATGGCCCGCCTGGCTGACCGCCCAACGACC
CCCGCCCATTGACGTCAATAATGACGTATGTTCCCATAGTAACGCCAATAGGGACTTTCCATTGACGTCA
ATGGGTGGAGTATTTACGGTAAACTGCCCACTTGGCAGTACATCAAGTGTATCATATGCCAAGTACGCCC
CCTATTGACGTCAATGACGGTAAATGGCCCGCCTGGCATTATGCCCAGTACATGACCTTATGGGACTTTC
CTACTTGGCAGTACATCTACGTATTAGTCATCGCTATTACCATGGTCGAGGTGAGCCCCACGTTCTGCTT
CACTCTCCCCATCTCCCCCCCCTCCCCACCCCCAATTTTGTATTTATTTATTTTTTAATTATTTTGTGCA
GCGATGGGGGCGGGGGGGGGGGGCGCGCGCCAGGCGGGGCGGGG
